Addgene plasmid #221286: pMSCV-FKBP-p27(pLxIS-PLPLR)
Purpose: Expression of p27 (pLxIS-PLPLR) in mammalian cells by retroviral transduction
Depositing lab: Jonathan Kagan. Depositing organization: Boston Children's Hospital. Publication: pLxIS-containing domains are biochemically flexible regulators of interferons and metabolism. Landau LM, Chaudhary N, Tien YC, Rogozinska M, Joshi S, Yao C, Crowley J, Hullahalli K, Campbell IW, Waldor MK, Haigis M, Kagan JC. Mol Cell. 2024 Jul 11;84(13):2436-2454.e10. doi: 10.1016/j.molcel.2024.05.030. Epub 2024 Jun 25. PubMed 38925114.
Backbone
  Vector backbone: pMSCV-IRES-GFP
  Vector type: Retroviral
Growth in bacteria
  Bacterial resistance: Ampicillin, 100 μg/mL
  Growth temperature: 37°C
  Growth strain: NEB Stable
  Copy number: High Copy
Gene/Insert
  Gene/Insert name: p27 (pLxIS-PLPLR)
  Species: Synthetic
  Entrez Gene: Cdkn1b (a.k.a. Kip1, p27, p27Kip1)
  Tag / fusion protein: FLAG-4xFKBP (N terminal on insert)
  Cloning method: Restriction Enzyme; 5′ cloning site BglII (not destroyed); 3′ cloning site NotI (not destroyed)
Terms and licenses: Academic/Nonprofit Terms; Industry Terms: Not Available to Industry
How to cite: pMSCV-FKBP-p27(pLxIS-PLPLR) was a gift from Jonathan Kagan (Addgene plasmid # 221286 ; http://n2t.net/addgene:221286 ; RRID:Addgene_221286)
