[The description below was written by a language model from this plasmid's Addgene catalogue record and pLannotate feature annotations shown in this document.]
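Description:
pMSCV-FKBP-p27(pLxIS-PLPLR) is a gammaretroviral transfer plasmid built on the pMSCV-IRES-GFP backbone, intended for expressing a modified p27 protein in mammalian cells by retroviral transduction. In bacteria it is maintained through a high-copy ColE1/pUC-type origin and selected with ampicillin via the β-lactamase gene. The remaining bacterial annotations (lac promoter/operator, and fragments of lacI, lacZα, rop, bom and TcR) are non-functional remnants of earlier cloning vectors. The proviral portion is flanked by 5′ and 3′ long terminal repeats from murine embryonic stem cell virus. It also carries the MESV Ψ packaging signal and a truncated gag segment lacking its start codon, which together allow the transcribed genome to be packaged when viral proteins are supplied in trans. No separate internal promoter is annotated, so expression is presumably driven from the 5′ LTR.

The insert, cloned between BglII and NotI, encodes an N-terminal FLAG tag followed by four tandem FKBP domains fused to a p27 sequence. The annotation software explicitly called only part of the FKBP array, as a human FKBP1A match and an adjacent FKBP-like fragment. The p27 portion matches a fragment of mouse Cdkn1b (p27Kip1), a cyclin-dependent kinase inhibitor, and the insert is listed as synthetic. The name indicates a variant affecting a pLxIS motif (PLPLR), but the record does not define the exact change. Tandem FKBP repeats are commonly used for ligand-induced oligomerisation of the fused protein, although the record does not say that this is their role here. Downstream, an EMCV IRES drives EGFP from the same transcript, so transduced cells can be identified or sorted by fluorescence. The associated study concerns pLxIS-containing domains as regulators of interferon responses and metabolism.
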