Features (pLannotate 1.2.2; 23 found; start..end, strand, type, name):
     16..41      +  CDS            3xFLAG (fragment): three tandem FLAG® epitope tags
    742..1026    +  CDS            FPR2 (fragment): FKBP2_CRYNB - Protein inferred from homology: Swiss-Prot protein existence level 3. PPIases accelerate the folding of proteins. It catalyzes the cis-trans isomerization of proline imidic peptide bonds in oligopeptides (By similarity). From Cryptococcus neoformans var. neoformans serotype D (strain B-3501A) (Filobasidiella neoformans).
   1021..1341    +  CDS            FKBP1A: FKB1A_HUMAN - Also known as FKBP1, FKBP12. Experimental evidence at protein level: Swiss-Prot protein existence level 1. Keeps in an inactive conformation TGFBR1, the TGF-beta type I serine/threonine kinase receptor, preventing TGF-beta receptor activation in absence of ligand. Recruits SMAD7 to ACVR1B which prevents the association of SMAD2 and SMAD3 with the activin receptor complex, thereby blocking the activin signal. May modulate the RYR1 calcium channel activity. PPIases accelerate the folding of proteins. It catalyzes the cis-trans isomerization of proline imidic peptide bonds in oligop
   1357..1659    +  CDS            Cdkn1b (fragment): CDN1B_MOUSE - Experimental evidence at protein level: Swiss-Prot protein existence level 1. Important regulator of cell cycle progression (PubMed:8033213, PubMed:12972555). Inhibits the kinase activity of CDK2 bound to cyclin A, but has little inhibitory activity on CDK2 bound to SPDYA (By similarity). Involved in G1 arrest. Potent inhibitor of cyclin E- and cyclin A-CDK2 complexes (PubMed:8033213). Forms a complex with cyclin type D-CDK4 complexes and is involved in the assembly, stability, and modulation of CCND1-CDK4 complex activation. Acts either as an inhibitor or an activator of cyclin
   1682..1715    -  misc_feature   MCS (fragment): pBluescript multiple cloning site
   1817..2279    +  misc_feature   IRES: internal ribosome entry site (IRES) of the encephalomyocarditis virus (EMCV)
   2293..3012    +  CDS            EGFP: the original enhanced GFP (Yang et al., 1996) mammalian codon-optimized
   3074..3588    +  LTR            3' LTR: 3' long terminal repeat from murine embryonic stem cell virus
   3750..3766    -  protein_bind   lac operator: The lac repressor binds to the lac operator to inhibit transcription in E. coli. This inhibition can be relieved by adding lactose or isopropyl-β-D-thiogalactopyranoside (IPTG). lac repressor encoded by lacI
   3774..3804    -  promoter       lac promoter: promoter for the E. coli lac operon
   3819..3840    -  protein_bind   CAP binding site: CAP binding activates transcription in the presence of cAMP. E. coli catabolite activator protein
   3853..3945    -  CDS            lacI (fragment): lac repressor; lacI; The lac repressor binds to the lac operator to inhibit transcription in E. coli. This inhibition can be relieved by adding lactose or isopropyl-β-D-thiogalactopyranoside (IPTG).
   4128..4716    -  rep_origin     ori: high-copy-number ColE1/pMB1/pBR322/pUC origin of replication
   4887..5747    -  CDS            AmpR: β-lactamase; bla; confers resistance to ampicillin, carbenicillin, and related antibiotics
   5748..5852    -  promoter       AmpR promoter: bla
   5947..5982    +  CDS            rop (fragment): Rop protein, which maintains plasmids at low copy number; rop
   6084..6183    +  misc_feature   bom (fragment): basis of mobility region from pBR322
   6189..6338    -  CDS            lacZα (fragment): LacZα fragment of β-galactosidase; lacZ fragment
   6338..6539    -  CDS            TcR (fragment): tetracycline efflux protein; tet; confers resistance to tetracycline
   6540..6638    +  CDS            env (fragment): murine leukemia virus gPr80 envelope polyprotein precursor; env; proteolytically cleaved into gp70SU and p15TM subunits
   6680..7196    +  LTR            5' LTR: 5' long terminal repeat from murine embryonic stem cell virus
   7260..7601    +  misc_feature   MESV Ψ: packaging signal of murine embryonic stem cell virus
   7668..8084    +  CDS            gag (truncated): truncated Moloney murine leukemia virus (MMLV) gag gene lacking the start codon
>Addgene plasmid #221286 | pMSCV-FKBP-p27(pLxIS-PLPLR) | addgene full sequence | sequence record 439087 | Addgene NGS Result
AGATCTGCCACCATGGATTATAAGGATGACGACGATAAGGGGGTCCAGGTGGAAACCATATCACCCGGCG
ACGGCCGCACTTTTCCTAAGCGGGGGCAGACCTGCGTAGTGCACTACACCGGAATGCTTGAAGATGGTAA
AAAAGTTGATAGTTCCCGCGACCGAAATAAGCCTTTCAAATTTATGCTCGGGAAACAAGAAGTCATCAGA
GGTTGGGAAGAAGGAGTTGCTCAAATGAGCGTTGGTCAGCGGGCAAAGCTTACCATCTCTCCCGATTACG
CTTACGGCGCAACAGGGCACCCTGGCATTATCCCCCCACACGCAACTCTCGTGTTTGATGTCGAGCTTCT
TAAATTGGAAACTCGGGGAGTACAGGTGGAAACTATTAGCCCAGGCGATGGCCGAACCTTCCCTAAAAGA
GGCCAAACCTGTGTGGTCCACTATACAGGAATGCTGGAAGACGGGAAGAAGGTCGATAGCAGCAGGGACC
GGAATAAACCTTTCAAGTTTATGCTGGGTAAACAGGAAGTGATTCGGGGTTGGGAGGAGGGCGTAGCACA
GATGTCTGTGGGCCAGCGGGCTAAACTTACTATAAGCCCTGACTATGCCTATGGGGCTACCGGCCATCCA
GGGATTATTCCACCCCACGCCACCTTGGTATTTGACGTGGAGCTCCTCAAGCTCGAAACAAGAGGGGTTC
AGGTCGAGACTATTTCTCCCGGGGACGGTCGCACATTTCCTAAACGAGGTCAAACATGCGTGGTCCATTA
CACTGGAATGCTCGAAGACGGAAAAAAGGTAGATTCTAGCAGGGATCGCAACAAGCCATTCAAGTTCATG
CTCGGAAAGCAAGAAGTCATTCGGGGCTGGGAAGAAGGCGTGGCACAAATGTCTGTAGGACAGAGAGCCA
AATTGACTATAAGTCCAGATTACGCATACGGGGCCACCGGACATCCCGGAATTATTCCACCACACGCTAC
ATTGGTCTTTGATGTGGAACTCTTGAAGCTGGAAACACGAGGAGTTCAAGTTGAGACCATATCTCCAGGT
GATGGCAGAACATTTCCCAAGAGGGGGCAAACCTGCGTCGTGCATTACACAGGGATGCTTGAAGATGGCA
AGAAAGTAGATTCCTCTAGGGATAGAAATAAGCCTTTTAAGTTTATGCTTGGTAAACAGGAGGTTATCAG
GGGATGGGAGGAAGGCGTCGCCCAGATGAGCGTTGGTCAGCGAGCAAAACTCACCATCAGTCCAGACTAT
GCATATGGCGCCACTGGTCATCCAGGTATAATTCCTCCCCACGCTACTTTGGTTTTCGACGTTGAACTGT
TGAAACTGGAGGGGGCCGGAGCTGGAGCCGCATGCAAGGTACTCGCCCAGGAGTCCCAAGACGTCAGTGG
GTCTCGCCAGGCTGTGCCCCTGATCGGATCTCAAGCCAATTCAGAAGACCGGCACCTCGTAGACCAAATG
CCAGACTCCTCCGACAACCCAGCCGGCCTGGCTGAGCAATGTCCAGGAATGAGGAAACGACCCGCTGCCG
AGGACAGCTCATCCCAAAACAAAAGAGCTAACCGCACCGAAGAGAATGTGAGTGACGGATCACCCAATCT
GGTTATTTCAGAACAAACTCCTCCACTCCCTCTTAGACGAAGGCAAACCTGATAAGCGGCCGCGTTTAAA
CGTCGACGGTATCGATAAGCTTGATATCGAATTCCGCCCCCCCCCCTAACGTTACTGGCCGAAGCCGCTT
GGAATAAGGCCGGTGTGCGTTTGTCTATATGTTATTTTCCACCATATTGCCGTCTTTTGGCAATGTGAGG
GCCCGGAAACCTGGCCCTGTCTTCTTGACGAGCATTCCTAGGGGTCTTTCCCCTCTCGCCAAAGGAATGC
AAGGTCTGTTGAATGTCGTGAAGGAAGCAGTTCCTCTGGAAGCTTCTTGAAGACAAACAACGTCTGTAGC
GACCCTTTGCAGGCAGCGGAACCCCCCACCTGGCGACAGGTGCCTCTGCGGCCAAAAGCCACGTGTATAA
GATACACCTGCAAAGGCGGCACAACCCCAGTGCCACGTTGTGAGTTGGATAGTTGTGGAAAGAGTCAAAT
GGCTCTCCTCAAGCGTATTCAACAAGGGGCTGAAGGATGCCCAGAAGGTACCCCATTGTATGGGATCTGA
TCTGGGGCCTCGGTGCACATGCTTTACATGTGTTTAGTCGAGGTTAAAAAAACGTCTAGGCCCCCCGAAC
CACGGGGACGTGGTTTTCCTTTGAAAAACACGATGATAATATGGCCACAACCATGGTGAGCAAGGGCGAG
GAGCTGTTCACCGGGGTGGTGCCCATCCTGGTCGAGCTGGACGGCGACGTAAACGGCCACAAGTTCAGCG
TGTCTGGCGAGGGCGAGGGCGATGCCACCTACGGCAAGCTGACCCTGAAGTTCATCTGCACCACCGGCAA
GCTGCCCGTGCCCTGGCCCACCCTCGTGACCACCCTGACCTACGGCGTGCAGTGCTTCAGCCGCTACCCC
GACCACATGAAGCAGCACGACTTCTTCAAGTCCGCCATGCCCGAAGGCTACGTCCAGGAGCGCACCATCT
TCTTCAAGGACGACGGCAACTACAAGACCCGCGCCGAGGTGAAGTTCGAGGGCGACACCCTGGTGAACCG
CATCGAGCTGAAGGGCATCGACTTCAAGGAGGACGGCAACATCCTGGGGCACAAGCTGGAGTACAACTAC
AACAGCCACAACGTCTATATCATGGCCGACAAGCAGAAGAACGGCATCAAGGCGAACTTCAAGATCCGCC
ACAACATCGAGGACGGCAGCGTGCAGCTCGCCGACCACTACCAGCAGAACACCCCCATCGGCGACGGCCC
CGTGCTGCTGCCCGACAACCACTACCTGAGCACCCAGTCCGCCCTGAGCAAAGACCCCAACGAGAAGCGC
GATCACATGGTCCTGCTGGAGTTCGTGACCGCCGCCGGGATCACTCTCGGCATGGACGAGCTGTACAAGT
AATGAATTAATTAAGAATTCGATAAAATAAAAGATTTTATTTAGTCTCCAGAAAAAGGGGGGAATGAAAG
ACCCCACCTGTAGGTTTGGCAAGCTAGCTTAAGTAACGCCATTTTGCAAGGCATGGAAAATACATAACTG
AGAATAGAGAAGTTCAGATCAAGGTTAGGAACAGAGAGACAGCAGAATATGGGCCAAACAGGATATCTGT
GGTAAGCAGTTCCTGCCCCGGCTCAGGGCCAAGAACAGATGGTCCCCAGATGCGGTCCCGCCCTCAGCAG
TTTCTAGAGAACCATCAGATGTTTCCAGGGTGCCCCAAGGACCTGAAATGACCCTGTGCCTTATTTGAAC
TAACCAATCAGTTCGCTTCTCGCTTCTGTTCGCGCGCTTCTGCTCCCCGAGCTCAATAAAAGAGCCCACA
ACCCCTCACTCGGCGCGCCAGTCCTCCGATAGACTGCGTCGCCCGGGTACCCGTGTATCCAATAAACCCT
CTTGCAGTTGCATCCGACTTGTGGTCTCGCTGTTCCTTGGGAGGGTCTCCTCTGAGTGATTGACTACCCG
TCAGCGGGGGTCTTTCATGGGTAACAGTTTCTTGAAGTTGGAGAACAACATTCTGAGGGTAGGAGTCGAA
TATTAAGTAATCCTGACTCAATTAGCCACTGTTTTGAATCCACATACTCCAATACTCCTGAAATAGTTCA
TTATGGACAGCGCAGAAAGAGCTGGGGAGAATTGTGAAATTGTTATCCGCTCACAATTCCACACAACATA
CGAGCCGGAAGCATAAAGTGTAAAGCCTGGGGTGCCTAATGAGTGAGCTAACTCACATTAATTGCGTTGC
GCTCACTGCCCGCTTTCCAGTCGGGAAACCTGTCGTGCCAGCTGCATTAATGAATCGGCCAACGCGCGGG
GAGAGGCGGTTTGCGTATTGGGCGCTCTTCCGCTTCCTCGCTCACTGACTCGCTGCGCTCGGTCGTTCGG
CTGCGGCGAGCGGTATCAGCTCACTCAAAGGCGGTAATACGGTTATCCACAGAATCAGGGGATAACGCAG
GAAAGAACATGTGAGCAAAAGGCCAGCAAAAGGCCAGGAACCGTAAAAAGGCCGCGTTGCTGGCGTTTTT
CCATAGGCTCCGCCCCCCTGACGAGCATCACAAAAATCGACGCTCAAGTCAGAGGTGGCGAAACCCGACA
GGACTATAAAGATACCAGGCGTTTCCCCCTGGAAGCTCCCTCGTGCGCTCTCCTGTTCCGACCCTGCCGC
TTACCGGATACCTGTCCGCCTTTCTCCCTTCGGGAAGCGTGGCGCTTTCTCATAGCTCACGCTGTAGGTA
TCTCAGTTCGGTGTAGGTCGTTCGCTCCAAGCTGGGCTGTGTGCACGAACCCCCCGTTCAGCCCGACCGC
TGCGCCTTATCCGGTAACTATCGTCTTGAGTCCAACCCGGTAAGACACGACTTATCGCCACTGGCAGCAG
CCACTGGTAACAGGATTAGCAGAGCGAGGTATGTAGGCGGTGCTACAGAGTTCTTGAAGTGGTGGCCTAA
CTACGGCTACACTAGAAGAACAGTATTTGGTATCTGCGCTCTGCTGAAGCCAGTTACCTTCGGAAAAAGA
GTTGGTAGCTCTTGATCCGGCAAACAAACCACCGCTGGTAGCGGTGGTTTTTTTGTTTGCAAGCAGCAGA
TTACGCGCAGAAAAAAAGGATCTCAAGAAGATCCTTTGATCTTTTCTACGGGGTCTGACGCTCAGTGGAA
CGAAAACTCACGTTAAGGGATTTTGGTCATGAGATTATCAAAAAGGATCTTCACCTAGATCCTTTTAAAT
TAAAAATGAAGTTTTAAATCAATCTAAAGTATATATGAGTAAACTTGGTCTGACAGTTACCAATGCTTAA
TCAGTGAGGCACCTATCTCAGCGATCTGTCTATTTCGTTCATCCATAGTTGCCTGACTCCCCGTCGTGTA
GATAACTACGATACGGGAGGGCTTACCATCTGGCCCCAGTGCTGCAATGATACCGCGAGACCCACGCTCA
CCGGCTCCAGATTTATCAGCAATAAACCAGCCAGCCGGAAGGGCCGAGCGCAGAAGTGGTCCTGCAACTT
TATCCGCCTCCATCCAGTCTATTAATTGTTGCCGGGAAGCTAGAGTAAGTAGTTCGCCAGTTAATAGTTT
GCGCAACGTTGTTGCCATTGCTACAGGCATCGTGGTGTCACGCTCGTCGTTTGGTATGGCTTCATTCAGC
TCCGGTTCCCAACGATCAAGGCGAGTTACATGATCCCCCATGTTGTGCAAAAAAGCGGTTAGCTCCTTCG
GTCCTCCGATCGTTGTCAGAAGTAAGTTGGCCGCAGTGTTATCACTCATGGTTATGGCAGCACTGCATAA
TTCTCTTACTGTCATGCCATCCGTAAGATGCTTTTCTGTGACTGGTGAGTACTCAACCAAGTCATTCTGA
GAATAGTGTATGCGGCGACCGAGTTGCTCTTGCCCGGCGTCAATACGGGATAATACCGCGCCACATAGCA
GAACTTTAAAAGTGCTCATCATTGGAAAACGTTCTTCGGGGCGAAAACTCTCAAGGATCTTACCGCTGTT
GAGATCCAGTTCGATGTAACCCACTCGTGCACCCAACTGATCTTCAGCATCTTTTACTTTCACCAGCGTT
TCTGGGTGAGCAAAAACAGGAAGGCAAAATGCCGCAAAAAAGGGAATAAGGGCGACACGGAAATGTTGAA
TACTCATACTCTTCCTTTTTCAATATTATTGAAGCATTTATCAGGGTTATTGTCTCATGAGCGGATACAT
ATTTGAATGTATTTAGAAAAATAAACAAATAGGGGTTCCGCGCACATTTCCCCGAAAAGTGCCACCTGAC
GTCTAAGAAACCATTATTATCATGACATTAACCTATAAAAATAGGCGTATCACGAGGCCCTTTCGTCTCG
CGCGTTTCGGTGATGACGGTGAAAACCTCTGACACATGCAGCTCCCGGAGACGGTCACAGCTTGTCTGTA
AGCGGATGCCGGGAGCAGACAAGCCCGTCAGGGCGCGTCAGCGGGTGTTGGCGGGTGTCGGGGCTGGCTT
AACTATGCGGCATCAGAGCAGATTGTACTGAGAGTGCACCATATGCGGTGTGAAATACCGCACAGATGCG
TAAGGAGAAAATACCGCATCAGGCGCCATTCGCCATTCAGGCTGCGCAACTGTTGGGAAGGGCGATCGGT
GCGGGCCTCTTCGCTATTACGCCAGCTGGCGAAAGGGGGATGTGCTGCAAGGCGATTAAGTTGGGTAACG
CCAGGGTTTTCCCAGTCACGACGTTGTAAAACGACGGCGCAAGGAATGGTGCATGCAAGGAGATGGCGCC
CAACAGTCCCCCGGCCACGGGGCCTGCCACCATACCCACGCCGAAACAAGCGCTCATGAGCCCGAAGTGG
CGAGCCCGATCTTCCCCATCGGTGATGTCGGCGATATAGGCGCCAGCAACCGCACCTGTGGCGCCGGTGA
TGCCGGCCACGATGCGTCCGGCGTAGAGGCGATTAGTCCAATTTGTTAAAGACAGGATATCAGTGGTCCA
GGCTCTAGTTTTGACTCAACAATATCACCAGCTGAAGCCTATAGAGTACGAGCCATAGATAAAATAAAAG
ATTTTATTTAGTCTCCAGAAAAAGGGGGGAATGAAAGACCCCACCTGTAGGTTTGGCAAGCTAGCTTAAG
TAACGCCATTTTGCAAGGCATGGAAAATACATAACTGAGAATAGAGAAGTTCAGATCAAGGTTAGGAACA
GAGAGACAGCAGAATATGGGCCAAACAGGATATCTGTGGTAAGCAGTTCCTGCCCCGGCTCAGGGCCAAG
AACAGATGGTCCCCAGATGCGGTCCCGCCCTCAGCAGTTTCTAGAGAACCATCAGATGTTTCCAGGGTGC
CCCAAGGACCTGAAATGACCCTGTGCCTTATTTGAACTAACCAATCAGTTCGCTTCTCGCTTCTGTTCGC
GCGCTTCTGCTCCCCGAGCTCAATAAAAGAGCCCACAACCCCTCACTCGGCGCGCCAGTCCTCCGATAGA
CTGCGTCGCCCGGGTACCCGTATTCCCAATAAAGCCTCTTGCTGTTTGCATCCGAATCGTGGACTCGCTG
ATCCTTGGGAGGGTCTCCTCAGATTGATTGACTGCCCACCTCGGGGGTCTTTCATTTGGAGGTTCCACCG
AGATTTGGAGACCCCTGCCCAGGGACCACCGACCCCCCCGCCGGGAGGTAAGCTGGCCAGCGGTCGTTTC
GTGTCTGTCTCTGTCTTTGTGCGTGTTTGTGCCGGCATCTAATGTTTGCGCCTGCGTCTGTACTAGTTAG
CTAACTAGCTCTGTATCTGGCGGACCCGTGGTGGAACTGACGAGTTCTGAACACCCGGCCGCAACCCTGG
GAGACGTCCCAGGGACTTTGGGGGCCGTTTTTGTGGCCCGACCTGAGGAAGGGAGTCGATGTGGAATCCG
ACCCCGTCAGGATATGTGGTTCTGGTAGGAGACGAGAACCTAAAACAGTTCCCGCCTCCGTCTGAATTTT
TGCTTTCGGTTTGGAACCGAAGCCGCGCGTCTTGTCTGCTGCAGCGCTGCAGCATCGTTCTGTGTTGTCT
CTGTCTGACTGTGTTTCTGTATTTGTCTGAAAATTAGGGCCAGACTGTTACCACTCCCTTAAGTTTGACC
TTAGGTCACTGGAAAGATGTCGAGCGGATCGCTCACAACCAGTCGGTAGATGTCAAGAAGAGACGTTGGG
TTACCTTCTGCTCTGCAGAATGGCCAACCTTTAACGTCGGATGGCCGCGAGACGGCACCTTTAACCGAGA
CCTCATCACCCAGGTTAAGATCAAGGTCTTTTCACCTGGCCCGCATGGACACCCAGACCAGGTCCCCTAC
ATCGTGACCTGGGAAGCCTTGGCTTTTGACCCCCCTCCCTGGGTCAAGCCCTTTGTACACCCTAAGCCTC
CGCCTCCTCTTCCTCCATCCGCCCCGTCTCTCCCCCTTGAACCTCCTCGTTCGACCCCGCCTCGATCCTC
CCTTTATCCAGCCCTCACTCCTTCTCTAGGCGCCGGAATT
